>Addgene plasmid #211945 | pDMN1λT1-trpA | addgene full sequence | sequence record 423495 | Addgene NGS Result
TATCACAGTTAAATTGCTAACGCAGTCAGGCACCGTGTATGAAATCTAACAATGCGCTCATCGTCATCCT
CGGCACCGTCACCCTGGATGCTGTAGGCATAGGCTTGGTTATGCCGGTACTGCCGGGCCTCTTGCGGGAT
ATCGTCCATTCCGACAGCATCGCCAGTCACTATGGCGTGCTGCTAGCGCTATATGCGTTGATGCAATTTC
TATGCGCACCCGTTCTCGGAGCACTGTCCGACCGCTTTGGCCGCCGCCCAGTCCTGCTCGCTTCGCTACT
TGGAGCCACTATCGACTACGCGATCATGGCGACCACACCCGTCCTGTGGATCCTCTACGCCGGACGCATC
GTGGCCGGCATCACCGGCGCCACAGGTGCGGTTGCTGGCGCCTATATCGCCGACATCACCGATGGGGAAG
ATCGGGCTCGCCACTTCGGGCTCATGAGCGCTTGTTTCGGCGTGGGTATGGTGGCAGGCCCCGTGGCCGG
GGGACTGTTGGGCGCCATCTCCTTGCATGCACCATTCCTTGCGGCGGCGGTGCTCAACGGCCTCAACCTA
CTACTGGGCTGCTTCCTAATGCAGGAGTCGCATAAGGGAGAGCGTCGACCGATGCCCTTGAGAGCCTTCA
ACCCAGTCAGCTCCTTCCGGTGGGCGCGGGGCATGACTATCGTCGCCGCACTTATGACTGTCTTCTTTAT
CATGCAACTCGTAGGACAGGTGCCGGCAGCGCTCTGGGTCATTTTCGGCGAGGACCGCTTTCGCTGGAGC
GCGACGATGATCGGCCTGTCGCTTGCGGTATTCGGAATCTTGCACGCCCTCGCTCAAGCCTTCGTCACTG
GTCCCGCCACCAAACGTTTCGGCGAGAAGCAGGCCATTATCGCCGGCATGGCGGCCGACGCGCTGGGCTA
CGTCTTGCTGGCGTTCGCGACGCGAGGCTGGATGGCCTTCCCCATTATGATTCTTCTCGCTTCCGGCGGC
ATCGGGATGCCCGCGTTGCAGGCCATGCTGTCCAGGCAGGTAGATGACGACCATCAGGGACAGCTTCAAG
GATCGCTCGCGGCTCTTACCAGCCTAACTTCGATCATTGGACCGCTGATCGTCACGGCGATTTATGCCGC
CTCGGCGAGCACATGGAACGGGTTGGCATGGATTGTAGGCGCCGCCCTATACCTTGTCTGCCTCCCCGCG
TTGCGTCGCGGTGCATGGAGCCGGGCCACCTCGACCTGAATGGAAGCCGGCGGCACCTCGCTAACGGATT
CACCACTCCAAGAATTGGAGCCAATCAATTCTTGCGGAGAACTGTGAATGCGCAAACCAACCCTTGGCAG
AACGTATCCATCGCGTCCGCCATCTCCAGCAGCCGCACGCGGCGCATCTCGGGCAGCGTTGGGTCCTGGC
CACGGGTGCGCATGATCGTGCTCCTGTCGTTGAGGACCCGGCTAGGCTGGCGGGGTTGCCTTACTGGTTA
GCAGAATGAATCACCGATACGCGAGCGAACGTGAAGCGACTGCTGCTGCAAAACGTCTGCGACCTGAGCA
ACAACATGAATGGTCTTCGGTTTCCGTGTTTCGTAAAGTCTGGAAACGCGGAAGTCAGCGCCCTGCACCA
TTATGTTCCGGATCTGCATCGCAGGATGCTGCTGGCTACCCTGTGGAACACCTACATCTGTATTAACGAA
GCGCTGGCATTGACCCTGAGTGATTTTTCTCTGGTCCCGCCGCATCCATACCGCCAGTTGTTTACCCTCA
CAACGTTCCAGTAACCGGGCATGTTCATCATCAGTAACCCGTATCGTGAGCATCCTCTCTCGTTTCATCG
GTATCATTACCCCCATGAACAGAAATCCCCCTTACACGGAGGCATCAGTGACCAAACAGGAAAAAACCGC
CCTTAACATGGCCCGCTTTATCAGAAGCCAGACATTAACGCTTCTGGAGAAACTCAACGAGCTGGACGCG
GATGAACAGGCAGACATCTGTGAATCGCTTCACGACCACGCTGATGAGCTTTACCGCAGCTGCCTCGCGC
GTTTCGGTGATGACGGTGAAAACCTCTGACACATGCAGCTCCCGGAGACGGTCACAGCTTGTCTGTAAGC
GGATGCCGGGAGCAGACAAGCCCGTCAGGGCGCGTCAGCGGGTGTTGGCAGGTGTCGGGGCGCAGCCATG
ACCCAGTCACCCCATGGTGCAGTATGAAGGCGGCGGAGCCGACACCACGGCCACCGATATTATTTGCCCG
ATGTACGCGCGCGTGGATGAAGACCAGCCCTTCCCGGCTTTATCAAAAAGAGTATTGACTTAAAGTCTAA
CCTATAGGATACTTACAGCGATGGAGAGGTGTAGTGGTAACCAGAAGATAATATGGCTTTCGCTACCTGG
AGAGACGCGCCCGCTGATCCTTTGCGAATACGCCCACGCGATGGGTAACAGTCTTGGCGGTTTCGCTAAA
TACTGGCAGGCGTTTCGTCAGTATCCCCGTTTACAGGGCGGCTTCGTCTGGGACTGGGTGGATCAGTCGC
TGATTAAATATGATGAAAACGGCAACCCGTGGTACCGGCTTACGGCGGTGATTTTTGCGATACGCCGAAC
GTCGATCGAGCTCAACGCAATTATCGCCAGTTCTGTATGAACGGTCTGGTCTTTGCCGACCGCACGTCGC
ATCCAGCGCTGACGGAAGCAAAACACCAGCAGCAGTTTTTCAGTTCCGTTTATCCGGGCAAACCATCGAA
GTGACCAGCGAATACCTGTTCCGTCATAGCGATAACGAGCTCCTGCACTGGATGGTGGCGCTGGATGGTA
AGCCGCTGGCAAGCGGTGAAGTGCCTCTGGATGTCGCTCCACAAGGTAAACAGTTGATTGAACTGTCTGA
ACTACCGCAGCCGGAGAGCGCCGGGCAACTCTGGCTCACAGTACGCGTAGTGCAACCGAACGCGACCGCA
TGGTCAGAACTAGATGTACAGAAGTCAGATTAGCAGTAGCGTCTGGCGGAAATTGTGAGCGGATAACAAT
TAAACCTCAGTGTGACGCTCCCCGCCGCGTCCCACGCCATCCCGCATCTGACCACCAGCGAAATGGATTT
TTGCACTCGAGCTGGGTAATAAGCGTTGGCCCCGACAACTCCATCTGCTTCTTCCGTGCGAGATGTGGAT
TGGCGATAAAAAACAACTGCTGACGCCGCTGCGCGATCAGTTCACCCGTGCACCGCTGGATAACGACATT
GGCGTAAGTGAAGCGACCCGCATTGACCCTAACGCCTGGGTCGAACACTGGAAGGCGGCGGGCCATTACC
AGGCCGAAGCAGCGCGCCGCTTGCGATTTCGACCAACAGCTGCTGATGCGGTGCTGATTACGACCGCTCA
CGCGTGGCAGCATCAGGGGAAAACCTTATTTATCAGCCGGAAGCACCGTGTAACTTCCAGGACATCTATG
ATGGCGATTACCGTTGATGTTGAAGTGGCGAGCGATACACCGCATCCGGCGCGGATTTCTGAAAAGATGT
CGTGCTACTCCATACTCGGGGTCCTGTATGGGCTCGGATTAGCGGCCGCAAGAAAACTATCCCGACCGCC
TTACTGCCGCCTGTTTTGACCGCTGGGATCTGCTGTAACAGAGCATTAGCGCAAGGTGATTTTTGTCTTC
TTGCGCTAATTTTTAGCCCGCCTAATGAGCGGGCTTTTTTTTGAACAAAATTAGCCACTGGATCTACAGA
AGCGCGATTGTCGGGCACAGGCTTAACTATGCGGCATCAGAGCAGACAGAGTACGACGATTTGCGATGGA
ACTTGGAGATACCGCACAGATGCGTAAGGAGAAAATACCGCATCAGGCGCTCTTCCGCTTCCTCGCTCAC
TGACTCGCTGCGCTCGGTCGTTCGGCTGCGGCGAGCGGTATCAGCTCACTCAAAGGCGGTAATACGGTTA
TCCACAGAATCAGGGGATAACGCAGGAAAGAACATGTGAGCAAAAGGCCAGCAAAAGGCCAGGAACCGTA
AAAAGGCCGCGTTGCTGGCGTTTTTCCATAGGCTCCGCCCCCCTGACGAGCATCACAAAAATCGACGCTC
AAGTCAGAGGTGGCGAAACCCGACAGGACTATAAAGATACCAGGCGTTTCCCCCTGGAAGCTCCCTCGTG
CGCTCTCCTGTTCCGACCCTGCCGCTTACCGGATACCTGTCCGCCTTTCTCCCTTCGGGAAGCGTGGCGC
TTTCTCATAGCTCACGCTGTAGGTATCTCAGTTCGGTGTAGGTCGTTCGCTCCAAGCTGGGCTGTGTGCA
CGAACCCCCCGTTCAGCCCGACCGCTGCGCCTTATCCGGTAACTATCGTCTTGAGTCCAACCCGGTAAGA
CACGACTTATCGCCACTGGCAGCAGCCACTGGTAACAGGATTAGCAGAGCGAGGTATGTAGGCGGTGCTA
CAGAGTTCTTGAAGTGGTGGCCTAACTACGGCTACACTAGAAGGACAGTATTTGGTATCTGCGCTCTGCT
GAAGCCAGTTACCTTCGGAAAAAGAGTTGGTAGCTCTTGATCCGGCAAACAAACCACCGCTGGTAGCGGT
GGTTTTTTTGTTTGCAAGCAGCAGATTACGCGCAGAAAAAAAGGATCTCAAGAAGATCCTTTGATCTTTT
CTACGGGGTCTGACGCTCAGTGGAACGAAAACTCACGTTAAGGGATTTTGGTCATGAGATTATCAAAAAG
GATCTTCACCTAGATCCTTTTAAATTAAAAATGAAGTTTTAAATCAATCTAAAGTATATATGAGTAAACT
TGGTCTGACAGTTACCAATGCTTAATCAGTGAGGCACCTATCTCAGCGATCTGTCTATTTCGTTCATCCA
TAGTTGCCTGACTCCCCGTCGTGTAGATAACTACGATACGGGAGGGCTTACCATCTGGCCCCAGTGCTGC
AATGATACCGCGAGACCCACGCTCACCGGCTCCAGATTTATCAGCAATAAACCAGCCAGCCGGAAGGGCC
GAGCGCAGAAGTGGTCCTGCAACTTTATCCGCCTCCATCCAGTCTATTAATTGTTGCCGGGAAGCTAGAG
TAAGTAGTTCGCCAGTTAATAGTTTGCGCAACGTTGTTGCCATTGCTGCAGGCATCGTGGTGTCACGCTC
GTCGTTTGGTATGGCTTCATTCAGCTCCGGTTCCCAACGATCAAGGCGAGTTACATGATCCCCCATGTTG
TGCAAAAAAGCGGTTAGCTCCTTCGGTCCTCCGATCGTTGTCAGAAGTAAGTTGGCCGCAGTGTTATCAC
TCATGGTTATGGCAGCACTGCATAATTCTCTTACTGTCATGCCATCCGTAAGATGCTTTTCTGTGACTGG
TGAGTACTCAACCAAGTCATTCTGAGAATAGTGTATGCGGCGACCGAGTTGCTCTTGCCCGGCGTCAACA
CGGGATAATACCGCGCCACATAGCAGAACTTTAAAAGTGCTCATCATTGGAAAACGTTCTTCGGGGCGAA
AACTCTCAAGGATCTTACCGCTGTTGAGATCCAGTTCGATGTAACCCACTCGTGCACCCAACTGATCTTC
AGCATCTTTTACTTTCACCAGCGTTTCTGGGTGAGCAAAAACAGGAAGGCAAAATGCCGCAAAAAAGGGA
ATAAGGGCGACACGGAAATGTTGAATACTCATACTCTTCCTTTTTCAATATTATTGAAGCATTTATCAGG
GTTATTGTCTCATGAGCGGATACATATTTGAATGTATTTAGAAAAATAAACAAATAGGGGTTCCGCGCAC
ATTTCCCCGAAAAGTGCCACCTGACGTCTAAGAAACCATTATTATCATGACATTAACCTATAAAAATAGG
CGTATCACGAGGCCCTTTCGTCTTCAAGAATTCTCATGTTTGACAGCTTATCATCGATAAGCTTTAATGC
GGTAGTT
Features (pLannotate 1.2.2; 15 found; start..end, strand, type, name):
     39..1229    +  CDS            TcR: tetracycline efflux protein; tet; confers resistance to tetracycline
   1471..1851    -  CDS            YPB1_ECOLX: Protein predicted: Swiss-Prot protein existence level 4. From Escherichia coli.
   1868..2059    +  CDS            rop: Rop protein, which maintains plasmids at low copy number; rop
   2161..2180    +  misc_feature   bom (fragment): basis of mobility region from pBR322
   2186..2279    +  CDS            lacZ (fragment): β-galactosidase; lacZ
   2363..2949    +  CDS            lacZ (fragment): β-galactosidase; lacZ
   2993..3009    +  protein_bind   lac operator: The lac repressor binds to the lac operator to inhibit transcription in E. coli. This inhibition can be relieved by adding lactose or isopropyl-β-D-thiogalactopyranoside (IPTG). lac repressor encoded by lacI
   3098..3487    +  CDS            lacZ (fragment): BGAL_ECOLI - Experimental evidence at protein level: Swiss-Prot protein existence level 1. From Escherichia coli (strain K12).
   3598..3654    +  CDS            YDH2_PLAFS (fragment): Protein predicted: Swiss-Prot protein existence level 4. From Plasmodium falciparum (isolate fcm17 / Senegal).
   3730..3756    +  misc_feature   bom (fragment): basis of mobility region from pBR322
   3789..3827    +  misc_feature   bom (fragment): basis of mobility region from pBR322
   4013..4601    -  rep_origin     ori: high-copy-number ColE1/pMB1/pBR322/pUC origin of replication
   4772..5632    -  CDS            AmpR: β-lactamase; bla; confers resistance to ampicillin, carbenicillin, and related antibiotics
   5633..5737    -  promoter       AmpR promoter: bla
   5850..5878    +  promoter       tet promoter: E. coli promoter for tetracycline efflux protein gene
