[The description below was written by a language model from this plasmid's Addgene catalogue record and pLannotate feature annotations shown in this document.]
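Description:
pDMN1λT1-trpA is a pBR322-derived bacterial plasmid of about 5.9 kb that serves as a DNA template for in vitro transcription. It retains the main pBR322 maintenance elements: the ColE1/pMB1-type origin together with the rop gene, whose product holds copy number down (consistent with the catalogue's low-copy designation), and an ampicillin resistance gene (β-lactamase) with its own promoter, which is the recorded selection. The feature table also shows an apparently full-length tetracycline efflux gene and the tet promoter from the parent backbone, although tetracycline is not listed as a selection. The bom mobility region appears only as short fragments on either side of the inserted DNA, which suggests the insert interrupts that part of the backbone.

The payload is a synthetic 1,420 bp insert named T7A1-O1-λT1trpA, assembled by Gibson cloning. According to the record, transcription is driven by T7A1, a strong bacteriophage T7 early promoter recognised by E. coli RNA polymerase. The name points to an O1 lac operator followed by two terminators, λ T1 and trpA. The automated annotation identifies the lac operator, a binding site for lac repressor, flanked by several lacZ fragments that probably act as non-functional transcribed spacer DNA. It does not annotate the promoter or either terminator, so their positions cannot be confirmed from the table. A short hit to a predicted Plasmodium protein is most likely a spurious match.

This layout of a defined promoter, a repressor binding site that can act as a protein roadblock, and downstream terminators suits mechanistic studies of bacterial RNA polymerase elongation, termination and recycling, in line with the associated publication.
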