Addgene plasmid #211945: pDMN1λT1-trpA
Purpose: in vitro transcription
Depositing lab: Laura Finzi. Depositing organization: Emory University. Publication: Force and the alpha-C-terminal domains bias RNA polymerase recycling. Qian J, Wang B, Artsimovitch I, Dunlap D, Finzi L. Nat Commun. 2024 Aug 30;15(1):7520. doi: 10.1038/s41467-024-51603-3. PubMed 39214958.
Backbone
  Vector backbone: pBR322
  Vector type: Unspecified
Growth in bacteria
  Bacterial resistance: Ampicillin, 100 μg/mL
  Growth temperature: 37°C
  Growth strain: DH5alpha
  Copy number: Low Copy
Gene/Insert
  Gene/Insert name: T7A1-O1-λT1trpA
  Species: Synthetic
  Insert size (bp): 1420
  Promoter: T7A1
  Cloning method: Gibson Cloning
Terms and licenses: Academic/Nonprofit Terms; Industry Terms: Not Available to Industry
Depositor comments: pDM_N1_400_T1trpA_sq Please visit https://doi.org/10.1101/2023.11.02.565415 for bioRxiv preprint.
How to cite: pDMN1λT1-trpA was a gift from Laura Finzi (Addgene plasmid # 211945 ; http://n2t.net/addgene:211945 ; RRID:Addgene_211945)
